>Addgene plasmid #12681 | Cav1-mRed | depositor partial sequence | sequence record 7404 | Author sequence
AAGCTTCGAATTCGGCACGAGCTTCACCCAGCCACCGGCCAGCATGTCTGGGGGCAAATACGTAGACTCC
GAGGGGCACCTCTACACCGTTCCCATCCGGGAGCAGGGCAACATCTACAAGCCCAACAACAAGGCCATGG
CGGAGGAGATGAGCGAGAAGCAGGTGTACGACGCGCACACCAAGGAAATCGACCTGGTCAACCGCGACCC
CAAGCATCTCAACGACGACGTGGTCAAGATTGATTTTGAAGATGTGATTGCAGAACCAGAAGGAACACAC
AGTTTTGATGGCATCTGGAAGGCCAGCTTCACCACCTTCACTGTGACAAAATACTGGTTTTACCGCTTGC
TGTCTGCCCTCTTTGGCATCCCAATGGCACTCATATGGGGCATTTACTTTGCCATTCTTTCTTTCCTGCA
CATCTGGGCAGTTGTGCCGTGCATTAAGAGTTTCCTGATTGAGATTCAGTGCATCAGCCGTGTCTATTCC
ATCTACGTCCACACCTTCTGTGACCCGTTCTTTGAGGCTGTTGGCAAAATATTCAGCAATATCCGCATCA
ACATGCAGAAAGAAACACCGCGGGCCCGGGATCCGATGGCCTCCTCCGAGGACGTCATCAAGGAGTTCAT
GCGCTTCAAGGTGCGCATGGAGGGCTCCGTGAACGGCCACGAGTTCGAGATCGAGGGCGAGGGCGAGGGC
CGCCCCTACGAGGGCACCCAGACCGCCAAGCTGAAGGTGACCAAGGGCGGCCCCCTGCCCTTCGCCTGGG
ACATCCTGTCCCCTCAGTTCCAGTACGGCTCCAAGGCCTACGTGAAGCACCCCGCCGACATCCCCGACTA
CTTGAAGCTGTCCTTCCCCGAGGGCTTCAAGTGGGAGCGCGTGATGAACTTCGAGGACGGCGGCGTGGTG
ACCGTGACCCAGGACTCCTCCCTGCAGGACGGCGAGTTCATCTACAAGGTGAAGCTGCGCGGCACCAACT
TCCCCTCCGACGGCCCCGTAATGCAGAAGAAGACCATGGGCTGGGAGGCCTCCACCGAGCGGATGTACCC
CGAGGACGGCGCCCTGAAGGGCGAGATCAAGATGAGGCTGAAGCTGAAGGACGGCGGCCACTACGACGCC
GAGGTCAAGACCACCTACATGGCCAAGAAGCCCGTGCAGCTGCCCGGCGCCTACAAGACCGACATCAAGC
TGGACATCACCTCCCACAACGAGGACTACACCATCGTGGAACAGTACGAGCGCGCCGAGGGCCGCCACTC
CACCGGCGCCTAAGAATTCTGCAGATATC
