>Addgene plasmid #12681 | Cav1-mRed | addgene partial sequence | sequence record 19085 | T7 5'-TAATACGACTCACTATAGGG-3'
TTTAACTTAAGCTTCCGATTCGGCACGAGCTTCACCCAGCCACCGGCCAGCATGTCTGGGGGCAAATACG
TAGACTCCGAGGGGCACCTCTACACCGTTCCCATCCGGGAGCAGGGCAACATCTACAAGCCCAACAACAA
GGCCATGGCGGAGGAGATGAGCGAGAAGCAGGTGTACGACGCGCACACCAAGGAAATCGACCTGGTCAAC
CGCGACCCCAAGCATCTCAACGACGACGTGGTCAAGATTGATTTTGAAGATGTGATTGCAGAACCAGAAG
GAACACACAGTTTTGATGGCATCTGGAAGGCCAGCTTCACCACCTTCACTGTGACAAAATACTGGTTTTA
CCGCTTGCTGTCTGCCCTCTTTGGCATCCCAATGGCACTCATATGGGGCATTTACTTTGCCATTCTTTCT
TTCCTGCACATCTGGGCAGTTGTGCCGTGCATTAAGAGTTTCCTGATTGAGATTCAGTGCATCAGCCGTG
TCTATTCCATCTACGTCCACACCTTCTGTGACCCGTTCTTTGAGGCTGTTGGCAAAATATTCAGCAATAT
CCGCATCAACATGCAGAAAGAAACACCGCGGGCCCGGGATCCGATGGCCTCCTCCGAGGACGTCATCAAG
GAGTTCATGCGCTTCAAGGTGCGCATGGAGGGCTCCGTGAACGG
