[The description below was written by a language model from this plasmid's Addgene catalogue record.]
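Description:
Cav1-mRed is a mammalian expression plasmid built on the pcDNA3.1(+) backbone (about 5.4 kb without insert) that encodes canine (Canis familiaris) caveolin-1, also known as CAV1 or VIP21, fused at its C terminus to the monomeric red fluorescent protein mRed (mRFP). The roughly 1.3 kb insert sits between the HindIII and EcoRV sites of the polylinker, both of which were preserved, and can be read from the upstream T7 primer site. The caveolin-1 coding region was excised from an existing Cav1-GFP construct, and the mRed sequence was taken from a pRSETB-based plasmid. The plasmid is maintained in E. coli as a high-copy replicon under ampicillin selection.

The record provides no feature table and does not explicitly name the promoter or any mammalian selection marker. As a general matter, pcDNA3.1(+) vectors drive the insert from the CMV immediate-early promoter with a bovine growth hormone polyadenylation signal, and carry an SV40-driven neomycin resistance cassette, an f1 origin and a pUC-type origin, but these elements are inferred from the named backbone rather than documented here.

Caveolin-1 is the main structural protein of caveolae, so the red fluorescent fusion serves as a live-cell marker for these membrane invaginations and the vesicles derived from them. The associated publication concerns stimulation of caveolar endocytosis by glycosphingolipids and cholesterol, consistent with using the construct in transfected mammalian cells to visualise caveolae by fluorescence microscopy. The red tag also permits co-imaging with green probes or GFP-tagged proteins.
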