Addgene plasmid #12681: Cav1-mRed
Depositing lab: Richard Pagano. Depositing organization: Mayo Foundation for Medical Education and Research. Publication: Selective stimulation of caveolar endocytosis by glycosphingolipids and cholesterol. Sharma DK, Brown JC, Choudhury A, Peterson TE, Holicky E, Marks DL, Simari R, Parton RG, Pagano RE. Mol Biol Cell. 2004 Jul . 15(7):3114-22. 10.1091/mbc.e04-03-0189 PubMed 15107466.
Backbone
  Vector backbone: pcDNA3.1(+)
  Backbone size w/o insert (bp): 5400
  Vector type: Mammalian Expression
Growth in bacteria
  Bacterial resistance: Ampicillin, 100 μg/mL
  Growth temperature: 37°C
  Growth strain: DH5alpha
  Copy number: High Copy
Gene/Insert
  Gene/Insert name: canine caveolin-1 (alt names: cav1; VIP21)
  Species: Canis familiaris
  Insert size (bp): 1289
  GenBank ID: NM_001003296
  Entrez Gene: CAV1
  Tag / fusion protein: mRed (C terminal on insert)
  Cloning method: Restriction Enzyme; 5′ cloning site HindIII (not destroyed); 3′ cloning site EcoRV (not destroyed)
  Sequencing primers: 5′ T7
Resource information
  A portion of this plasmid was derived from a plasmid made by: canine caveolin1 was cut from Cav1-GFP from Ari Helenius. Monomeric red (mRed or mRFP) was cut from a pRSETB plasmid from Roger Tsien, Howard Hughes Medical Institute
Terms and licenses: Academic/Nonprofit Terms; Industry Terms: Not Available to Industry
Depositor comments: Caveolin-Nat Cell Biol. 2001 May;3(5):473-83. mRed-Proc Natl Acad Sci U S A. 2002 Jun 11;99(12):7877-82.
How to cite: Cav1-mRed was a gift from Richard Pagano (Addgene plasmid # 12681 ; http://n2t.net/addgene:12681 ; RRID:Addgene_12681)
